Addgene plasmid #39175: MYLK4
Purpose: Baculovirus expression for structure determination; may not be full ORF
Depositing lab: Nicola Burgess-Brown. Depositing organization: University of Oxford.
Backbone
  Vector backbone: pFB-LIC-Bse
  Backbone manufacturer: SGC
  Vector type: Baculovirus Expression
Growth in bacteria
  Bacterial resistance: Ampicillin, 100 μg/mL
  Growth temperature: 37°C
  Growth strain: Mach1
  Copy number: High Copy
Gene/Insert
  Gene/Insert name: MYLK4 (alt names: MYLK4: myosin light chain kinase family, member 4; PDB:2X4F)
  Species: H. sapiens (human)
  Insert size (bp): 1169
  Mutation: N371S, codon-optimized
  Entrez Gene: MYLK4 (a.k.a. RP11-145H9.1, SgK085)
  Tag / fusion protein: His Tev (N terminal on insert)
  Cloning method: Ligation Independent Cloning
  Sequencing primers: 5′ Fbac-1; 3′ Fbac-2
Terms and licenses: Academic/Nonprofit Terms; Industry Terms: Not Available to Industry
How to cite: MYLK4 was a gift from Nicola Burgess-Brown (Addgene plasmid # 39175 ; http://n2t.net/addgene:39175 ; RRID:Addgene_39175)
