[The description below was written by a language model from this plasmid's Addgene catalogue record.]
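Description:
MYLK4 is a baculovirus expression plasmid built on the pFB-LIC-Bse backbone from the SGC, a transfer-type vector adapted for ligation-independent cloning. It is propagated in E. coli as a high-copy plasmid under ampicillin selection. The record gives no feature table, so the promoter driving the insert, the origin of replication and any transposition or recombination elements used to move the cassette into a baculoviral genome are not stated here. These should be checked against the backbone documentation rather than assumed.

The insert is a roughly 1.2 kb, codon-optimized coding sequence from human MYLK4 (myosin light chain kinase family, member 4), introduced by ligation-independent cloning. It carries an N371S substitution relative to the reference. The record cautions that it may not represent the full open reading frame, which is typical of constructs trimmed to a domain that behaves well in crystallization trials. An N-terminal His tag followed by a TEV protease recognition site is fused to the insert. This allows the recombinant protein to be captured by immobilized metal affinity chromatography, and the tag can then be removed by TEV cleavage to leave near-native protein.

The stated purpose is baculovirus-mediated expression for structure determination, and the entry is linked to a deposited MYLK4 crystal structure. The construct therefore suits production of recombinant MYLK4 protein in a baculovirus system for structural and related biochemical work.
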