>Addgene plasmid #39175 | MYLK4 | depositor partial sequence | sequence record 49226 | MYLK4 sequence 1169 bps
ATGGGCCACCATCATCATCATCATTCTTCTGGTGTAGATCTGGGTACCGAGAACCTGTACTTCCAATCCA
TGAAGAACTCCGGTGATCAGGACTCTCGTTCAGGCCATAATGAGGCAAAAGAAGTATGGAGTAATGCGGA
TTTGACTGAGCGCATGCCAGTGAAATCGAAGCGTACAAGCGCATTGGCCGTTGACATCCCTGCTCCGCCC
GCGCCATTCGATCACCGCATTGTCACCGCAAAACAAGGTGCCGTAAACTCCTTTTATACTGTGTCTAAAA
CGGAGATCCTGGGCGGCGGCCGTTTCGGTCAGGTTCATAAGTGCGAGGAAACCGCTACTGGCCTGAAATT
GGCAGCCAAGATTATCAAAACACGCGGTATGAAAGACAAAGAGGAAGTCAAGAACGAGATTTCAGTGATG
AATCAACTGGATCACGCAAACTTGATCCAGCTGTACGATGCATTTGAAAGTAAGAATGATATTGTATTGG
TGATGGAATATGTTGACGGCGGTGAGCTGTTTGATCGTATCATTGACGAATCGTACAACCTGACCGAGTT
GGATACTATCCTGTTCATGAAACAAATCTGTGAAGGCATTCGCCACATGCACCAAATGTATATCTTGCAT
CTGGACCTGAAACCTGAGAACATTTTGTGCGTCAATCGTGATGCCAAGCAGATCAAAATTATCGACTTTG
GCCTGGCGCGCCGTTACAAGCCGCGCGAGAAATTGAAAGTAAACTTCGGCACCCCCGAGTTTCTGGCACC
AGAAGTGGTTAATTATGATTTCGTCAGCTTCCCTACGGATATGTGGTCCGTGGGTGTAATTGCATATATG
TTGCTGTCTGGCCTGTCACCGTTCTTGGGTGATAACGACGCCGAAACCCTGAACAATATCTTGGCGTGTC
GTTGGGACCTTGAGGACGAGGAGTTCCAAGATATCAGTGAGGAGGCAAAAGAGTTCATTTCGAAACTGTT
GATCAAGGAGAAAAGCTGGCGCATTTCCGCCTCTGAAGCACTGAAACACCCCTGGTTGTCAGACCATAAG
CTGCACAGTCGTTTGTCGGCGCAGAAAAAAAAGAACCGCGGCAGCGATGCTCAAGACTTCGTTACAAAAT
GACAGTAAAGGTGGATACGGATCCGAATTCGAGCTCCGTCGACAAGCTT
