>Addgene plasmid #39175 | MYLK4 | addgene partial sequence | sequence record 52736 | fbac-2 5'-gggaggttttttaaagcaagtaaa-3'
TGGCTGATTATGATCCTCTAGTACTTCTCGACAAGCTTGTCGACGGAGCTCGAATTCGGATCCGTATCCA
CCTTTACTGTCATTTTGTAACGAAGTCTTGAGCATCGCTGCCGCGGTTCTTTTTTTTCTGCGCCGACAAA
CGACTGTGCAGCTTATGGTCTGACAACCAGGGGTGTTTCAGTGCTTCAGAGGCGGAAATGCGCCAGCTTT
TCTCCTTGATCAACAGTTTCGAAATGAACTCTTTTGCCTCCTCACTGATATCTTGGAACTCCTCGTCCTC
AAGGTCCCAACGACACGCCAAGATATTGTTCAGGGTTTCGGCGTCGTTATCACCCAAGAACGGTGACAGG
CCAGACAGCAACATATATGCAATTACACCCACGGACCACATATCCGTAGGGAAGCTGACGAAATCATAAT
TAACCACTTCTGGTGCCAGAAACTCGGGGGTGCCGAAGTTTACTTTCAATTTCTCGCGCGGCTTGTAACG
GCGCGCCAGGCCAAAGTCGATAATTTTGATCTGCTTGGCATCACGATTGACGCACAAAATGTTCTCAGGT
TTCAGGTCCAGATGCAAGATATACATTTGGTGCATGTGGCGAATGCCTTCACAGATTTGTTTCATGAACA
GGATAGTATCCAACTCGGTCAGGTTGTACGATTCGTCAATGATACGATCAAACAGCTCACCGCCGTCAAC
ATATT
