>Addgene plasmid #39175 | MYLK4 | addgene partial sequence | sequence record 53381 | fbac-1 5'-tattcataccgtcccacca-3'
ATGGGCCACCATCATCATCATCATTCTTCTGGTGTAGATCTGGGTACCGAGAACCTGTACTTCCAATCCA
TGAAGAACTCCGGTGATCAGGACTCTCGTTCAGGCCATAATGAGGCAAAAGAAGTATGGAGTAATGCGGA
TTTGACTGAGCGCATGCCAGTGAAATCGAAGCGTACAAGCGCATTGGCCGTTGACATCCCTGCTCCGCCC
GCGCCATTCGATCACCGCATTGTCACCGCAAAACAAGGTGCCGTAAACTCCTTTTATACTGTGTCTAAAA
CGGAGATCCTGGGCGGCGGCCGTTTCGGTCAGGTTCATAAGTGCGAGGAAACCGCTACTGGCCTGAAATT
GGCAGCCAAGATTATCAAAACACGCGGTATGAAAGACAAAGAGGAAGTCAAGAACGAGATTTCAGTGATG
AATCAACTGGATCACGCAAACTTGATCCAGCTGTACGATGCATTTGAAAGTAAGAATGATATTGTATTGG
TGATGGAATATGTTGACGGCGGTGAGCTGTTTGATCGTATCATTGACGAATCGTACAACCTGACCGAGTT
GGATACTATCCTGTTCATGAAACAAATCTGTGAAGGCATTCGCCACATGCACCAAATGTATATCTTGCAT
CTGGACCTGAAACCTGAGAACATTTTGTGCGTCAATCGTGATGCCAAGCAGATCAAAATTATCGACTTTG
GCCTGGCGCGCCGTTACAAGCCGCGCGAGAAATTGAAAGTAAACTTCGGCACCCCCGAGTTTCTGGCACC
AGAAGTGGTTAATTATGATTTCGTCAGCTTCCCTACGGATATGTGGTCCGTGGGTGTAATTGC
